>Addgene plasmid #195446 | pMN-318 | addgene full sequence | sequence record 384848 | Addgene NGS Result
CGATACCGTCGACCTCGAGGGAATTAATTCGAGCTCGGTACCTTTAAGACCAATGACTTACAAGGCAGCT
GTAGATCTTAGCCACTTTTTAAAAGAAAAGGGGGGACTGGAAGGGCTAATTCACTCCCAACGAAGACAAG
ATCTGCTTTTTGCTTGTACTGGGTCTCTCTGGTTAGACCAGATCTGAGCCTGGGAGCTCTCTGGCTAACT
AGGGAACCCACTGCTTAAGCCTCAATAAAGCTTGCCTTGAGTGCTTCAAGTAGTGTGTGCCCGTCTGTTG
TGTGACTCTGGTAACTAGAGATCCCTCAGACCCTTTTAGTCAGTGTGGAAAATCTCTAGCAGCATCTAGA
ATTAATTCCGTGTATTCTATAGTGTCACCTAAATCGTATGTGTATGATACATAAGGTTATGTATTAATTG
TAGCCGCGTTCTAACGACAATATGTACAAGCCTAATTGTGTAGCATCTGGCTTACTGAAGCAGACCCTAT
CATCTCTCTCGTAAACTGCCGTCAGAGTCGGTTTGGTTGGACGAACCTTCTGAGTTTCTGGTAACGCCGT
CCCGCACCCGGAAATGGTCAGCGAACCAATCAGCAGGGTCATCGCTAGCCAGATCCTCTACGCCGGACGC
ATCGTGGCCGGCATCACCGGCGCCACAGGTGCGGTTGCTGGCGCCTATATCGCCGACATCACCGATGGGG
AAGATCGGGCTCGCCACTTCGGGCTCATGAGCGCTTGTTTCGGCGTGGGTATGGTGGCAGGCCCCGTGGC
CGGGGGACTGTTGGGCGCCATCTCCTTGCATGCACCATTCCTTGCGGCGGCGGTGCTCAACGGCCTCAAC
CTACTACTGGGCTGCTTCCTAATGCAGGAGTCGCATAAGGGAGAGCGTCGAATGGTGCACTCTCAGTACA
ATCTGCTCTGATGCCGCATAGTTAAGCCAGCCCCGACACCCGCCAACACCCGCTGACGCGCCCTGACGGG
CTTGTCTGCTCCCGGCATCCGCTTACAGACAAGCTGTGACCGTCTCCGGGAGCTGCATGTGTCAGAGGTT
TTCACCGTCATCACCGAAACGCGCGAGACGAAAGGGCCTCGTGATACGCCTATTTTTATAGGTTAATGTC
ATGATAATAATGGTTTCTTAGACGTCAGGTGGCACTTTTCGGGGAAATGTGCGCGGAACCCCTATTTGTT
TATTTTTCTAAATACATTCAAATATGTATCCGCTCATGAGACAATAACCCTGATAAATGCTTCAATAATA
TTGAAAAAGGAAGAGTATGAGTATTCAACATTTCCGTGTCGCCCTTATTCCCTTTTTTGCGGCATTTTGC
CTTCCTGTTTTTGCTCACCCAGAAACGCTGGTGAAAGTAAAAGATGCTGAAGATCAGTTGGGTGCACGAG
TGGGTTACATCGAACTGGATCTCAACAGCGGTAAGATCCTTGAGAGTTTTCGCCCCGAAGAACGTTTTCC
AATGATGAGCACTTTTAAAGTTCTGCTATGTGGCGCGGTATTATCCCGTATTGACGCCGGGCAAGAGCAA
CTCGGTCGCCGCATACACTATTCTCAGAATGACTTGGTTGAGTACTCACCAGTCACAGAAAAGCATCTTA
CGGATGGCATGACAGTAAGAGAATTATGCAGTGCTGCCATAACCATGAGTGATAACACTGCGGCCAACTT
ACTTCTGACAACGATCGGAGGACCGAAGGAGCTAACCGCTTTTTTGCACAACATGGGGGATCATGTAACT
CGCCTTGATCGTTGGGAACCGGAGCTGAATGAAGCCATACCAAACGACGAGCGTGACACCACGATGCCTG
TAGCAATGGCAACAACGTTGCGCAAACTATTAACTGGCGAACTACTTACTCTAGCTTCCCGGCAACAATT
AATAGACTGGATGGAGGCGGATAAAGTTGCAGGACCACTTCTGCGCTCGGCCCTTCCGGCTGGCTGGTTT
ATTGCTGATAAATCTGGAGCCGGTGAGCGTGGGTCTCGCGGTATCATTGCAGCACTGGGGCCAGATGGTA
AGCCCTCCCGTATCGTAGTTATCTACACGACGGGGAGTCAGGCAACTATGGATGAACGAAATAGACAGAT
CGCTGAGATAGGTGCCTCACTGATTAAGCATTGGTAACTGTCAGACCAAGTTTACTCATATATACTTTAG
ATTGATTTAAAACTTCATTTTTAATTTAAAAGGATCTAGGTGAAGATCCTTTTTGATAATCTCATGACCA
AAATCCCTTAACGTGAGTTTTCGTTCCACTGAGCGTCAGACCCCGTAGAAAAGATCAAAGGATCTTCTTG
AGATCCTTTTTTTCTGCGCGTAATCTGCTGCTTGCAAACAAAAAAACCACCGCTACCAGCGGTGGTTTGT
TTGCCGGATCAAGAGCTACCAACTCTTTTTCCGAAGGTAACTGGCTTCAGCAGAGCGCAGATACCAAATA
CTGTTCTTCTAGTGTAGCCGTAGTTAGGCCACCACTTCAAGAACTCTGTAGCACCGCCTACATACCTCGC
TCTGCTAATCCTGTTACCAGTGGCTGCTGCCAGTGGCGATAAGTCGTGTCTTACCGGGTTGGACTCAAGA
CGATAGTTACCGGATAAGGCGCAGCGGTCGGGCTGAACGGGGGGTTCGTGCACACAGCCCAGCTTGGAGC
GAACGACCTACACCGAACTGAGATACCTACAGCGTGAGCTATGAGAAAGCGCCACGCTTCCCGAAGGGAG
AAAGGCGGACAGGTATCCGGTAAGCGGCAGGGTCGGAACAGGAGAGCGCACGAGGGAGCTTCCAGGGGGA
AACGCCTGGTATCTTTATAGTCCTGTCGGGTTTCGCCACCTCTGACTTGAGCGTCGATTTTTGTGATGCT
CGTCAGGGGGGCGGAGCCTATGGAAAAACGCCAGCAACGCGGCCTTTTTACGGTTCCTGGCCTTTTGCTG
GCCTTTTGCTCACATGTTCTTTCCTGCGTTATCCCCTGATTCTGTGGATAACCGTATTACCGCCTTTGAG
TGAGCTGATACCGCTCGCCGCAGCCGAACGACCGAGCGCAGCGAGTCAGTGAGCGAGGAAGCGGAAGAGC
GCCCAATACGCAAACCGCCTCTCCCCGCGCGTTGGCCGATTCATTAATGCAGCTGTGGAATGTGTGTCAG
TTAGGGTGTGGAAAGTCCCCAGGCTCCCCAGCAGGCAGAAGTATGCAAAGCATGCATCTCAATTAGTCAG
CAACCAGGTGTGGAAAGTCCCCAGGCTCCCCAGCAGGCAGAAGTATGCAAAGCATGCATCTCAATTAGTC
AGCAACCATAGTCCCGCCCCTAACTCCGCCCATCCCGCCCCTAACTCCGCCCAGTTCCGCCCATTCTCCG
CCCCATGGCTGACTAATTTTTTTTATTTATGCAGAGGCCGAGGCCGCCTCGGCCTCTGAGCTATTCCAGA
AGTAGTGAGGAGGCTTTTTTGGAGGCCTAGGCTTTTGCAAAAAGCTTGGACACAAGACAGGCTTGCGAGA
TATGTTTGAGAATACCACTTTATCCCGCGTCAGGGAGAGGCAGTGCGTAAAAAGACGCGGACTCATGTGA
AATACTGGTTTTTAGTGCGCCAGATCTCTATAATCTCGCGCAACCTATTTTCCCCTCGAACACTTTTTAA
GCCGTAGATAAACAGGCTGGGACACTTCACATGAGCGAAAAATACATCGTCACCTGGGACATGTTGCAGA
TCCATGCACGTAAACTCGCAAGCCGACTGATGCCTTCTGAACAATGGAAAGGCATTATTGCCGTAAGCCG
TGGCGGTCTGTACCGGGTGCGTTACTGGCGCGTGAACTGGGTATTCGTCATGTCGATACCGTTTGTATTT
CCAGCTACGATCACGACAACCAGCGCGAGCTTAAAGTGCTGAAACGCGCAGAAGGCGATGGCGAAGGCTT
CATCGTTATTGATGACCTGGTGGATACCGGTGGTACTGCGGTTGCGATTCGTGAAATGTATCCAAAAGCG
CACTTTGTCACCATCTTCGCAAAACCGGCTGGTCGTCCGCTGGTTGATGACTATGTTGTTGATATCCCGC
AAGATACCTGGATTGAACAGCCGTGGGATATGGGCGTCGTATTCGTCCCGCCAATCTCCGGTCGCTAATC
TTTTCAACGCCTGGCACTGCCGGGCGTTGTTCTTTTTAACTTCAGGCGGGTTACAATAGTTTCCAGTAAG
TATTCTGGAGGCTGCATCCATGACACAGGCAAACCTGAGCGAAACCCTGTTCAAACCCCGCTTTAAACAT
CCTGAAACCTCGACGCTAGTCCGCCGCTTTAATCACGGCGCACAACCGCCTGTGCAGTCGGCCCTTGATG
GTAAAACCATCCCTCACTGGTATCGCATGATTAACCGTCTGATGTGGATCTGGCGCGGCATTGACCCACG
CGAAATCCTCGACGTCCAGGCACGTATTGTGATGAGCGATGCCGAACGTACCGACGATGATTTATACGAT
ACGGTGATTGGCTACCGTGGCGGCAACTGGATTTATGAGTGGGCCCCGGATCTTTGTGAAGGAACCTTAC
TTCTGTGGTGTGACATAATTGGACAAACTACCTACAGAGATTTAAAGCTCTAAGGTAAATATAAAATTTT
TAAGTGTATAATGTGTTAAACTACTGATTCTAATTGTTTGTGTATTTTAGATTCCAACCTATGGAACTGA
TGAATGGGAGCAGTGGTGGAATGCCTTTAATGAGGAAAACCTGTTTTGCTCAGAAGAAATGCCATCTAGT
GATGATGAGGCTACTGCTGACTCTCAACATTCTACTCCTCCAAAAAAGAAGAGAAAGGTAGAAGACCCCA
AGGACTTTCCTTCAGAATTGCTAAGTTTTTTGAGTCATGCTGTGTTTAGTAATAGAACTCTTGCTTGCTT
TGCTATTTACACCACAAAGGAAAAAGCTGCACTGCTATACAAGAAAATTATGGAAAAATATTCTGTAACC
TTTATAAGTAGGCATAACAGTTATAATCATAACATACTGTTTTTTCTTACTCCACACAGGCATAGAGTGT
CTGCTATTAATAACTATGCTCAAAAATTGTGTACCTTTAGCTTTTTAATTTGTAAAGGGGTTAATAAGGA
ATATTTGATGTATAGTGCCTTGACTAGAGATCATAATCAGCCATACCACATTTGTAGAGGTTTTACTTGC
TTTAAAAAACCTCCCACACCTCCCCCTGAACCTGAAACATAAAATGAATGCAATTGTTGTTGTTAACTTG
TTTATTGCAGCTTATAATGGTTACAAATAAAGCAATAGCATCACAAATTTCACAAATAAAGCATTTTTTT
CACTGCATTCTAGTTGTGGTTTGTCCAAACTCATCAATGTATCTTATCATGTCTGGATCAACTGGATAAC
TCAAGCTAACCAAAATCATCCCAAACTTCCCACCCCATACCCTATTACCACTGCCAATTACCTGTGGTTT
CATTTACTCTAAACCTGTGATTCCTCTGAATTATTTTCATTTTAAAGAAATTGTATTTGTTAAATATGTA
CTACAAACTTAGTAGTTGGAAGGGCTAATTCACTCCCAAAGAAGACAAGATATCCTTGATCTGTGGATCT
ACCACACACAAGGCTACTTCCCTGATTAGCAGAACTACACACCAGGGCCAGGGGTCAGATATCCACTGAC
CTTTGGATGGTGCTACAAGCTAGTACCAGTTGAGCCAGATAAGGTAGAAGAGGCCAATAAAGGAGAGAAC
ACCAGCTTGTTACACCCTGTGAGCCTGCATGGGATGGATGACCCGGAGAGAGAAGTGTTAGAGTGGAGGT
TTGACAGCCGCCTAGCATTTCATCACGTGGCCCGAGAGCTGCATCCGGAGTACTTCAAGAACTGCTGATA
TCGAGCTTGCTACAAGGGACTTTCCGCTGGGGACTTTCCAGGGAGGCGTGGCCTGGGCGGGACTGGGGAG
TGGCGAGCCCTCAGATCCTGCATATAAGCAGCTGCTTTTTGCCTGTACTGGGTCTCTCTGGTTAGACCAG
ATCTGAGCCTGGGAGCTCTCTGGCTAACTAGGGAACCCACTGCTTAAGCCTCAATAAAGCTTGCCTTGAG
TGCTTCAAGTAGTGTGTGCCCGTCTGTTGTGTGACTCTGGTAACTAGAGATCCCTCAGACCCTTTTAGTC
AGTGTGGAAAATCTCTAGCAGTGGCGCCCGAACAGGGACTTGAAAGCGAAAGGGAAACCAGAGGAGCTCT
CTCGACGCAGGACTCGGCTTGCTGAAGCGCGCACGGCAAGAGGCGAGGGGCGGCGACTGGTGAGTACGCC
AAAAATTTTGACTAGCGGAGGCTAGAAGGAGAGAGATGGGTGCGAGAGCGTCAGTATTAAGCGGGGGAGA
ATTAGATCGCGATGGGAAAAAATTCGGTTAAGGCCAGGGGGAAAGAAAAAATATAAATTAAAACATATAG
TATGGGCAAGCAGGGAGCTAGAACGATTCGCAGTTAATCCTGGCCTGTTAGAAACATCAGAAGGCTGTAG
ACAAATACTGGGACAGCTACAACCATCCCTTCAGACAGGATCAGAAGAACTTAGATCATTATATAATACA
GTAGCAACCCTCTATTGTGTGCATCAAAGGATAGAGATAAAAGACACCAAGGAAGCTTTAGACAAGATAG
AGGAAGAGCAAAACAAAAGTAAGACCACCGCACAGCAAGCGGCCGGCCGCTGATCTTCAGACCTGGAGGA
GGAGATATGAGGGACAATTGGAGAAGTGAATTATATAAATATAAAGTAGTAAAAATTGAACCATTAGGAG
TAGCACCCACCAAGGCAAAGAGAAGAGTGGTGCAGAGAGAAAAAAGAGCAGTGGGAATAGGAGCTTTGTT
CCTTGGGTTCTTGGGAGCAGCAGGAAGCACTATGGGCGCAGCGTCAATGACGCTGACGGTACAGGCCAGA
CAATTATTGTCTGGTATAGTGCAGCAGCAGAACAATTTGCTGAGGGCTATTGAGGCGCAACAGCATCTGT
TGCAACTCACAGTCTGGGGCATCAAGCAGCTCCAGGCAAGAATCCTGGCTGTGGAAAGATACCTAAAGGA
TCAACAGCTCCTGGGGATTTGGGGTTGCTCTGGAAAACTCATTTGCACCACTGCTGTGCCTTGGAATGCT
AGTTGGAGTAATAAATCTCTGGAACAGATTTGGAATCACACGACCTGGATGGAGTGGGACAGAGAAATTA
ACAATTACACAAGCTTAATACACTCCTTAATTGAAGAATCGCAAAACCAGCAAGAAAAGAATGAACAAGA
ATTATTGGAATTAGATAAATGGGCAAGTTTGTGGAATTGGTTTAACATAACAAATTGGCTGTGGTATATA
AAATTATTCATAATGATAGTAGGAGGCTTGGTAGGTTTAAGAATAGTTTTTGCTGTACTTTCTATAGTGA
ATAGAGTTAGGCAGGGATATTCACCATTATCGTTTCAGACCCACCTCCCAACCCCGAGGGGACCCGACAG
GCCCGAAGGAATAGAAGAAGAAGGTGGAGAGAGAGACAGAGACAGATCCATTCGATTAGTGAACGGATCT
CGACGGTATCGCCAAATGGCAGTATTCATCCACAATTTTAAAAGAAAAGGGGGGATTGGGGGGTACAGTG
CAGGGGAAAGAATAGTAGACATAATAGCAACAGACATACAAACTAAAGAATTACAAAAACAAATTACAAA
AATTCAAAATTTTCGGGTTTATTACAGGGACAGCAGAGATCCAGTTTGGATCGATAAGCTTGATATCGAA
TTCCGGGTTTCGTAACAATCGCATGAGGATTCGCAACGCCTTCGGCGTAGCCGATGTCGCGCTCCCGTCT
CAGTAAAGGTCGGCGTAGCCGATGTCGCGCAATCGGACTGCCTTCGTACGGCGTAGCCGATGTCGCGCGT
ATCAGTCGCCTCGGAACGGCGTAGCCGATGTCGCGCATTCGTAAGAGGCTCACTCTCCCTTACACGGAGT
GGATAGGATCCTCTAGAGGGTATATAATGGGGGCCACTAGTCTACTACCAGAGCTCATCGCTAGCGCTAC
CGGATCGCCACCATGGTGAGCAAGGGCGAGGAGGATAACATGGCCATCATCAAGGAGTTCATGCGCTTCA
AGGTGCACATGGAGGGCTCCGTGAACGGCCACGAGTTCGAGATCGAGGGCGAGGGCGAGGGCCGCCCCTA
CGAGGGCACCCAGACCGCCAAGCTGAAGGTGACCAAGGGTGGCCCCCTGCCCTTCGCCTGGGACATCCTG
TCCCCTCAGTTCATGTACGGCTCCAAGGCCTACGTGAAGCACCCCGCCGACATCCCCGACTACTTGAAGC
TGTCCTTCCCCGAGGGCTTCAAGTGGGAGCGCGTGATGAACTTCGAGGACGGCGGCGTGGTGACCGTGAC
CCAGGACTCCTCCCTGCAGGACGGCGAGTTCATCTACAAGGTGAAGCTGCGCGGCACCAACTTCCCCTCC
GACGGCCCCGTAATGCAGAAGAAGACCATGGGCTGGCAGGCCTCCTCCGAGCGGATGTACCCCGAGGACG
GCGCCCTGAAGGGCGAGATCAAGCAGAGGCTGAAGCTGAAGGACGGCGGCCACTACGACGCTGAGGTCAA
GACCACCTACAAGGCCAAGAAGCCCGTGCAGCTGCCCGGCGCCTACAACGTCAACATCAAGTTGGACATC
ACCTCCCACAACGAGGACTACACCATCGTGGAACAGTACGAACGCGCCGAGGGCCGCCACTCCACCGGCG
GCATGGACGAGCTGTACAAGTAAAGCGGCCGCGACTCTAGAGTCGACCTGCAGGCATGCAAGCTTGATAT
CAAGCTTATCGATAATCAACCTCTGGATTACAAAATTTGTGAAAGATTGACTGGTATTCTTAACTATGTT
GCTCCTTTTACGCTATGTGGATACGCTGCTTTAATGCCTTTGTATCATGCTATTGCTTCCCGTATGGCTT
TCATTTTCTCCTCCTTGTATAAATCCTGGTTGCTGTCTCTTTATGAGGAGTTGTGGCCCGTTGTCAGGCA
ACGTGGCGTGGTGTGCACTGTGTTTGCTGACGCAACCCCCACTGGTTGGGGCATTGCCACCACCTGTCAG
CTCCTTTCCGGGACTTTCGCTTTCCCCCTCCCTATTGCCACGGCGGAACTCATCGCCGCCTGCCTTGCCC
GCTGCTGGACAGGGGCTCGGCTGTTGGGCACTGACAATTCCGTGGTGTTGTCGGGGAAATCATCGTCCTT
TCCTTGGCTGCTCGCCTGTGTTGCCACCTGGATTCTGCGCGGGACGTCCTTCTGCTACGTCCCTTCGGCC
CTCAATCCAGCGGACCTTCCTTCCCGCGGCCTGCTGCCGGCTCTGCGGCCTCTTCCGCGTCTTCGCCTTC
GCCCTCAGACGAGTCGGATCTCCCTTTGGGCCGCCTCCCCGCAT
Features (pLannotate 1.2.2; 33 found; start..end, strand, type, name):
     38..106     +  CDS            nef (fragment): NEF_HV1Z2 - Experimental evidence at protein level: Swiss-Prot protein existence level 1. Extracellular Nef protein targets CD4(+) T-lymphocytes for apoptosis by interacting with CXCR4 surface receptors. From Human immunodeficiency virus type 1 group M subtype D (isolate Z2/CDC-Z34) (HIV-1).
    108..341     +  LTR            3' LTR (ΔU3): self-inactivating 3' long terminal repeat (LTR) from HIV-1
    366..384     -  promoter       SP6 promoter: promoter for bacteriophage SP6 RNA polymerase
    612..891     +  CDS            TcR (fragment): tetracycline efflux protein; tet; confers resistance to tetracycline
    892..940     -  misc_feature   bom (fragment): basis of mobility region from pBR322
   1042..1077    -  CDS            rop (fragment): Rop protein, which maintains plasmids at low copy number; rop
   1172..1276    +  promoter       AmpR promoter: bla
   1277..2137    +  CDS            AmpR: β-lactamase; bla; confers resistance to ampicillin, carbenicillin, and related antibiotics
   2308..2896    +  rep_origin     ori: high-copy-number ColE1/pMB1/pBR322/pUC origin of replication
   3079..3135    +  CDS            lacI (fragment): lac repressor; lacI; The lac repressor binds to the lac operator to inhibit transcription in E. coli. This inhibition can be relieved by adding lactose or isopropyl-β-D-thiogalactopyranoside (IPTG).
   3142..3471    +  promoter       SV40 promoter: SV40 enhancer and early promoter
   3671..3790    +  CDS            gpt (fragment): XGPT_ECOLI - Also known as gpp, gxu. Experimental evidence at protein level: Swiss-Prot protein existence level 1. Purine salvage pathway enzyme that catalyzes the transfer of the ribosyl-5-phosphate group from 5-phospho-alpha-D-ribose 1- diphosphate (PRPP) to the N9 position of the 6-oxopurines guanine and xanthine to form the corresponding ribonucleotides GMP (guanosine 5'- monophosphate) and XMP (xanthosine 5'-monophosphate), with the release of PPi. To a lesser extent, also acts on hypoxanthine (PubMed:9100006, PubMed:3886014). Does not ribophosphorylate adenine (PubMed:3886014). From Esch
   3790..4125    +  CDS            gpt (fragment): XGPT_ECOLI - Also known as gpp, gxu. Experimental evidence at protein level: Swiss-Prot protein existence level 1. Purine salvage pathway enzyme that catalyzes the transfer of the ribosyl-5-phosphate group from 5-phospho-alpha-D-ribose 1- diphosphate (PRPP) to the N9 position of the 6-oxopurines guanine and xanthine to form the corresponding ribonucleotides GMP (guanosine 5'- monophosphate) and XMP (xanthosine 5'-monophosphate), with the release of PPi. To a lesser extent, also acts on hypoxanthine (PubMed:9100006, PubMed:3886014). Does not ribophosphorylate adenine (PubMed:3886014). From Esch
   4220..4525    +  CDS            frsA (fragment): FRSA_ECOLI - Also known as yafA. Experimental evidence at protein level: Swiss-Prot protein existence level 1. Catalyzes the hydrolysis of esters (PubMed:15808744). Displays esterase activity toward pNP-butyrate (PubMed:15808744). May stimulate mixed-acid fermentation by acting as a fermentation/respiration switch that down-regulates respiration and up- regulates fermentation rates (PubMed:15169777). From Escherichia coli (strain K12).
   4529..4603    +  CDS            small t antigen (fragment): SV40 (simian virus 40) small t antigen
   4605..4670    +  intron         small t intron: SV40 (simian virus 40) small t antigen intron
   4800..4820    +  CDS            SV40 NLS: nuclear localization signal of SV40 (simian virus 40) large T antigen
   5139..5222    +  CDS            large T antigen (fragment): large T antigen from SV40 (simian virus 40)
   5245..5379    +  polyA_signal   SV40 poly(A) signal: SV40 polyadenylation signal
   5546..5875    +  CDS            nef (fragment): NEF_HV1BR - Experimental evidence at protein level: Swiss-Prot protein existence level 1. Extracellular Nef protein targets CD4(+) T-lymphocytes for apoptosis by interacting with CXCR4 surface receptors (PubMed:14990729). From Human immunodeficiency virus type 1 group M subtype B (isolate BRU/LAI) (HIV-1).
   5923..6180    +  LTR            5' LTR (truncated): truncated 5' long terminal repeat (LTR) from HIV-1
   6227..6352    +  misc_feature   HIV-1 Ψ: packaging signal of human immunodeficiency virus type 1
   6336..6674    +  CDS            HIV-1 gag (fragment): gag protein from human immunodeficiency virus 1; gag
   6849..7082    +  misc_feature   RRE: The Rev response element (RRE) of HIV-1 allows for Rev-dependent mRNA export from the nucleus to the cytoplasm.
   7459..7559    +  CDS            Rev (fragment): human immunodeficiency virus 1 (HIV-1) Rev protein; rev; enhances nuclear export of unspliced and incompletely spliced viral mRNAs
   7596..7713    +  misc_feature   cPPT/CTS: central polypurine tract and central termination sequence of HIV-1
   7750..7774    -  misc_feature   MCS (fragment): pBluescript multiple cloning site
   7994..8010    +  promoter       minP (fragment): minimal TATA-box promoter with low basal activity
   8063..8772    +  CDS            mCherry (fragment): monomeric derivative of DsRed fluorescent protein (Shaner et al., 2004) mammalian codon-optimized
   8785..8815    +  misc_feature   MCS (fragment): pUC18/19 multiple cloning site
   8816..8834    +  misc_feature   MCS (fragment): pBluescript multiple cloning site
   8834..9422    +  misc_feature   WPRE: woodchuck hepatitis virus posttranscriptional regulatory element
   9423..21      +  misc_feature   MCS (fragment) (across the origin): pBluescript multiple cloning site
