[The description below was written by a language model from this plasmid's Addgene catalogue record and pLannotate feature annotations shown in this document.]
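Description:
pMN-318 is a lentiviral transfer plasmid built on the pHR backbone that carries an integratable mCherry reporter for the synthetic zinc-finger transcription regulator (synZiFTR) based on zinc finger array ZF10. It is propagated in E. coli through a high-copy ColE1/pUC-type origin and selected with ampicillin via the β-lactamase gene. The backbone also retains non-functional remnants typical of older pHR-derived vectors, including fragments of TcR, rop, bom and lacI, and an SV40 promoter followed by gpt fragments, SV40 small t intron sequences and an SV40 polyadenylation signal.

The viral portion contains a truncated HIV-1 5' LTR, the Ψ packaging signal with a partial gag sequence, the Rev response element for Rev-dependent nuclear export of the genomic RNA, and the cPPT/CTS element that aids nuclear import of the pre-integration complex. It ends in a self-inactivating ΔU3 3' LTR, so that the integrated provirus lacks LTR promoter activity. Between these elements sits the synthetic payload: four copies of the ZF10 binding site placed upstream of the ybTATA minimal promoter, driving mCherry, followed by WPRE to enhance transcript stability and expression. The automated annotation picks up only a short minimal-promoter match and does not label the binding-site array, which is known from the catalogue entry. Because a minimal promoter has low basal activity, mCherry fluorescence should depend on recruitment of a ZF10-containing activator to the upstream sites.

The construct is intended for packaging into lentivirus and stable integration into mammalian cells. There it serves as a fluorescent readout of ZF10 synZiFTR activity in synthetic gene circuits designed to control human cell function. No mammalian selection marker within the provirus is annotated.
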