Addgene plasmid #195446: pMN-318
Purpose: Lentiviral Integratable mCherry Reporter for synZiFTR ZF10
Depositing lab: Ahmad Khalil. Depositing organization: Boston University Main Campus. Publication: Multidimensional control of therapeutic human cell function with synthetic gene circuits. Li HS, Israni DV, Gagnon KA, Gan KA, Raymond MH, Sander JD, Roybal KT, Joung JK, Wong WW, Khalil AS. Science. 2022 Dec 16;378(6625):1227-1234. doi: 10.1126/science.ade0156. Epub 2022 Dec 15. PubMed 36520914.
Backbone
  Vector backbone: pHR
  Vector type: Mammalian Expression, Lentiviral
Growth in bacteria
  Bacterial resistance: Ampicillin, 100 μg/mL
  Growth temperature: 37°C
  Growth strain: NEB Stable
  Copy number: Unknown
Gene/Insert
  Gene/Insert name: 4X ZF10 BS - ybTATA - mCherry
  Species: Synthetic
  Cloning method: Gibson Cloning
Terms and licenses: Academic/Nonprofit Terms; Industry Terms: Not Available to Industry
How to cite: pMN-318 was a gift from Ahmad Khalil (Addgene plasmid # 195446 ; http://n2t.net/addgene:195446 ; RRID:Addgene_195446)
